>Addgene plasmid #109231 | pET41-MBP-t-A3A-t-His | addgene full sequence | sequence record 273408 | Addgene NGS Result
TAATACGACTCACTATAGGGGAATTGTGAGCGGATAACAATTCCCCTCTAGAAATAATTTTGTTTAACTT
TAAGAAGGAGATATACATATGAAAATCGAAGAAGGTAAACTGGTAATCTGGATTAACGGCGATAAAGGCT
ATAACGGTCTCGCTGAAGTCGGTAAGAAATTCGAGAAAGATACCGGAATTAAAGTCACCGTTGAGCATCC
GGATAAACTGGAAGAGAAATTCCCACAGGTTGCGGCAACTGGCGATGGCCCTGACATTATCTTCTGGGCA
CACGACCGCTTTGGTGGCTACGCTCAATCTGGCCTGTTGGCTGAAATCACCCCGGACAAAGCGTTCCAGG
ACAAGCTGTATCCGTTTACCTGGGATGCCGTACGTTACAACGGCAAGCTGATTGCTTACCCGATCGCTGT
TGAAGCGTTATCGCTGATTTATAACAAAGATCTGCTGCCGAACCCGCCAAAAACCTGGGAAGAGATCCCG
GCGCTGGATAAAGAACTGAAAGCGAAAGGTAAGAGCGCGCTGATGTTCAACCTGCAAGAACCGTACTTCA
CCTGGCCGCTGATTGCTGCTGACGGGGGTTATGCGTTCAAGTATGAAAACGGCAAGTACGACATTAAAGA
CGTGGGCGTGGATAACGCTGGCGCGAAAGCGGGTCTGACCTTCCTGGTTGACCTGATTAAAAACAAACAC
ATGAATGCAGACACCGATTACTCCATCGCAGAAGCTGCCTTTAATAAAGGCGAAACAGCGATGACCATCA
ACGGCCCGTGGGCATGGTCCAACATCGACACCAGCAAAGTGAATTATGGTGTAACGGTACTGCCGACCTT
CAAGGGTCAACCATCCAAACCGTTCGTTGGCGTGCTGAGCGCAGGTATTAACGCCGCCAGTCCGAACAAA
GAGCTGGCAAAAGAGTTCCTCGAAAACTATCTGCTGACTGATGAAGGTCTGGAAGCGGTTAATAAAGACA
AACCGCTGGGTGCCGTAGCGCTGAAGTCTTACGAGGAAGAGTTGGCGAAAGATCCACGTATTGCCGCCAC
CATGGAAAACGCCCAGAAAGGTGAAATCATGCCGAACATCCCGCAGATGTCCGCTTTCTGGTATGCCGTG
CGTACTGCGGTGATCAACGCCGCCAGCGGTCGTCAGACTGTCGATGAAGCCCTGAAAGACGCGCAGACTA
ATTCGAGCTCGAACAACAACAACAATAACAATAACAACAACCTCGGGATCGAGGGAAGGATTTCAGAATT
CGAAAACCTGTATTTTCAGGGGTCGACAATGGAAGCCAGCCCAGCATCCGGGCCCAGACACTTGATGGAT
CCACACATATTCACTTCCAACTTTAACAATGGCATTGGAAGGCATAAGACCTACCTGTGCTACGAAGTGG
AGCGCCTGGACAATGGCACCTCGGTCAAGATGGACCAGCACAGGGGCTTTCTACACAACCAGGCTAAGAA
TCTTCTCTGTGGCTTTTACGGCCGCCATGCGGAGCTGCGCTTCTTGGACCTGGTTCCTTCTTTGCAGTTG
GACCCGGCCCAGATCTACAGGGTCACTTGGTTCATCTCCTGGAGCCCCTGCTTCTCCTGGGGCTGTGCCG
GGGAAGTGCGTGCGTTCCTTCAGGAGAACACACACGTGAGACTGCGTATCTTCGCTGCCCGCATCTATGA
TTACGACCCCCTATATAAGGAGGCACTGCAAATGCTGCGGGATGCTGGGGCCCAAGTCTCCATCATGACC
TACGATGAATTTAAGCACTGCTGGGACACCTTTGTGGACCACCAGGGATGTCCCTTCCAGCCCTGGGATG
GACTAGATGAGCACAGCCAAGCCCTGAGTGGGAGGCTGCGGGCCATTCTCCAGAATCAGGGAAACGGTAC
CGAAAACCTGTATTTTCAGGGCTCGACAATGGATCACCACCACCACCACCACCACCACTAACCTAGGCTG
CTAAACAAAGCCCGAAAGGAAGCTGAGTTGGCTGCTGCCACCGCTGAGCAATAACTAGCATAACCCCTTG
GGGCCTCTAAACGGGTCTTGAGGGGTTTTTTGCTGAAAGGAGGAACTATATCCGGATTGGCGAATGGG
[124 nt withheld, positions 2099-2222]
C
[91 nt withheld, positions 2224-2314]
A
[49 nt withheld, positions 2316-2364]
CCTTTGACGTTGGAGTCCACGTTCTTT
[37 nt withheld, positions 2392-2428]
ACCCTATCTCGGTCTATTCTTTTGATTTATAAGGGATTTTGCCGATTTCGGCCTATTGGTTAAAAAATGA
GCTGATTTAACAAAAATTTAACGCGAATTTTAACAAAATATTAACGCTTACAATTTAGGTGGCACTTTTC
GGGGAAATGTGCGCGGAACCCCTATTTGTTTATTTTTCTAAATACATTCAAATATGTATCCGCTCATGAA
TTAATTCTTAGAAAAACTCATCGAGCATCAAATGAAACTGCAATTTATTCATATCAGGATTATCAATACC
ATATTTTTGAAAAAGCCGTTTCTGTAATGAAGGAGAAAACTCACCGAGGCAGTTCCATAGGATGGCAAGA
TCCTGGTATCGGTCTGCGATTCCGACTCGTCCAACATCAATACAACCTATTAATTTCCCCTCGTCAAAAA
TAAGGTTATCAAGTGAGAAATCACCATGAGTGACGACTGAATCCGGTGAGAATGGCAAAAGTTTATGCAT
TTCTTTCCAGACTTGTTCAACAGGCCAGCCATTACGCTCGTCATCAAAATCACTCGCATCAACCAAACCG
TTATTCATTCGTGATTGCGCCTGAGCGAGACGAAATACGCGATCGCTGTTAAAAGGACAATTACAAACAG
GAATCGAATGCAACCGGCGCAGGAACACTGCCAGCGCATCAACAATATTTTCACCTGAATCAGGATATTC
TTCTAATACCTGGAATGCTGTTTTCCCGGGGATCGCAGTGGTGAGTAACCATGCATCATCAGGAGTACGG
ATAAAATGCTTGATGGTCGGAAGAGGCATAAATTCCGTCAGCCAGTTTAGTCTGACCATCTCATCTGTAA
CATCATTGGCAACGCTACCTTTGCCATGTTTCAGAAACAACTCTGGCGCATCGGGCTTCCCATACAATCG
ATAGATTGTCGCACCTGATTGCCCGACATTATCGCGAGCCCATTTATACCCATATAAATCAGCATCCATG
TTGGAATTTAATCGCGGCCTAGAGCAAGACGTTTCCCGTTGAATATGGCTCATAACACCCCTTGTATTAC
TGTTTATGTAAGCAGACAGTTTTATTGTTCATGACCAAAATCCCTTAACGTGAGTTTTCGTTCCACTGAG
CGTCAGACCCCGTAGAAAAGATCAAAGGATCTTCTTGAGATCCTTTTTTTCTGCGCGTAATCTGCTGCTT
GCAAACAAAAAAACCACCGCTACCAGCGGTGGTTTGTTTGCCGGATCAAGAGCTACCAACTCTTTTTCCG
AAGGTAACTGGCTTCAGCAGAGCGCAGATACCAAATACTGTCCTTCTAGTGTAGCCGTAGTTAGGCCACC
ACTTCAAGAACTCTGTAGCACCGCCTACATACCTCGCTCTGCTAATCCTGTTACCAGTGGCTGCTGCCAG
TGGCGATAAGTCGTGTCTTACCGGGTTGGACTCAAGACGATAGTTACCGGATAAGGCGCAGCGGTCGGGC
TGAACGGGGGGTTCGTGCACACAGCCCAGCTTGGAGCGAACGACCTACACCGAACTGAGATACCTACAGC
GTGAGCTATGAGAAAGCGCCACGCTTCCCGAAGGGAGAAAGGCGGACAGGTATCCGGTAAGCGGCAGGGT
CGGAACAGGAGAGCGCACGAGGGAGCTTCCAGGGGGAAACGCCTGGTATCTTTATAGTCCTGTCGGGTTT
CGCCACCTCTGACTTGAGCGTCGATTTTTGTGATGCTCGTCAGGGGGGCGGAGCCTATGGAAAAACGCCA
GCAACGCGGCCTTTTTACGGTTCCTGGCCTTTTGCTGGCCTTTTGCTCACATGTTCTTTCCTGCGTTATC
CCCTGATTCTGTGGATAACCGTATTACCGCCTTTGAGTGAGCTGATACCGCTCGCCGCAGCCGAACGACC
GAGCGCAGCGAGTCAGTGAGCGAGGAAGCGGAAGAGCGCCTGATGCGGTATTTTCTCCTTACGCATCTGT
GCGGTATTTCACACCGCAATGGTGCACTCTCAGTACAATCTGCTCTGATGCCGCATAGTTAAGCCAGTAT
ACACTCCGCTATCGCTACGTGACTGGGTCATGGCTGCGCCCCGACACCCGCCAACACCCGCTGACGCGCC
CTGACGGGCTTGTCTGCTCCCGGCATCCGCTTACAGACAAGCTGTGACCGTCTCCGGGAGCTGCATGTGT
CAGAGGTTTTCACCGTCATCACCGAAACGCGCGAGGCAGCTGCGGTAAAGCTCATCAGCGTGGTCGTGAA
GCGATTCACAGATGTCTGCCTGTTCATCCGCGTCCAGCTCGTTGAGTTTCTCCAGAAGCGTTAATGTCTG
GCTTCTGATAAAGCGGGCCATGTTAAGGGCGGTTTTTTCCTGTTTGGTCACTGATGCCTCCGTGTAAGGG
GGATTTCTGTTCATGGGGGTAATGATACCGATGAAACGAGAGAGGATGCTCACGATACGGGTTACTGATG
ATGAACATGCCCGGTTACTGGAACGTTGTGAGGGTAAACAACTGGCGGTATGGATGCGGCGGGACCAGAG
AAAAATCACTCAGGGTCAATGCCAGCGCTTCGTTAATACAGATGTAGGTGTTCCACAGGGTAGCCAGCAG
CATCCTGCGATGCAGATCCGGAACATAATGGTGCAGGGCGCTGACTTCCGCGTTTCCAGACTTTACGAAA
CACGGAAACCGAAGACCATTCATGTTGTTGCTCAGGTCGCAGACGTTTTGCAGCAGCAGTCGCTTCACGT
TCGCTCGCGTATCGGTGATTCATTCTGCTAACCAGTAAGGCAACCCCGCCAGCCTAGCCGGGTCCTCAAC
GACAGGAGCACGATCATGCTAGTCATGCCCCGCGCCCACCGGAAGGAGCTGACTGGGTTGAAGGCTCTCA
AGGGCATCGGTCGAGATCCCGGTGCCTAATGAGTGAGCTAACTTACATTAATTGCGTTGCGCTCACTGCC
CGCTTTCCAGTCGGGAAACCTGTCGTGCCAGCTGCATTAATGAATCGGCCAACGCGCGGGGAGAGGCGGT
TTGCGTATTGGGCGCCAGGGTGGTTTTTCTTTTCACCAGTGAGACGGGCAACAGCTGATTGCCCTTCACC
GCCTGGCCCTGAGAGAGTTGCAGCAAGCGGTCCACGCTGGTTTGCCCCAGCAGGCGAAAATCCTGTTTGA
TGGTGGTTAACGGCGGGATATAACATGAGCTGTCTTCGGTATCGTCGTATCCCACTACCGAGATGTCCGC
ACCAACGCGCAGCCCGGACTCGGTAATGGCGCGCATTGCGCCCAGCGCCATCTGATCGTTGGCAACCAGC
ATCGCAGTGGGAACGATGCCCTCATTCAGCATTTGCATGGTTTGTTGAAAACCGGACATGGCACTCCAGT
CGCCTTCCCGTTCCGCTATCGGCTGAATTTGATTGCGAGTGAGATATTTATGCCAGCCAGCCAGACGCAG
ACGCGCCGAGACAGAACTTAATGGGCCCGCTAACAGCGCGATTTGCTGGTGACCCAATGCGACCAGATGC
TCCACGCCCAGTCGCGTACCGTCTTCATGGGAGAAAATAATACTGTTGATGGGTGTCTGGTCAGAGACAT
CAAGAAATAACGCCGGAACATTAGTGCAGGCAGCTTCCACAGCAATGGCATCCTGGTCATCCAGCGGATA
GTTAATGATCAGCCCACTGACGCGTTGCGCGAGAAGATTGTGCACCGCCGCTTTACAGGCTTCGACGCCG
CTTCGTTCTACCATCGACACCACCACGCTGGCACCCAGTTGATCGGCGCGAGATTTAATCGCCGCGACAA
TTTGCGACGGCGCGTGCAGGGCCAGACTGGAGGTGGCAACGCCAATCAGCAACGACTGTTTGCCCGCCAG
TTGTTGTGCCACGCGGTTGGGAATGTAATTCAGCTCCGCCATCGCCGCTTCCACTTTTTCCCGCGTTTTC
GCAGAAACGTGGCTGGCCTGGTTCACCACGCGGGAAACGGTCTGATAAGAGACACCGGCATACTCTGCGA
CATCGTATAACGTTACTGGTTTCACATTCACCACCCTGAATTGACTCTCTTCCGGGCGCTATCATGCCAT
ACCGCGAAAGGTTTTGCGCCATTCGATGGTGTCCGGGATCTCGACGCTCTCCCTTATGCGACTCCTGCAT
TAGGAAGCAGCCCAGTAGTAGGTTGAGGCCGTTGAGCACCGCCGCCGCAAGGAATGGTGCATGCAAGGAG
ATGGCGCCCAACAGTCCCCCGGCCACGGGGCCTGCCACCATACCCACGCCGAAACAAGCGCTCATGAGCC
CGAAGTGGCGAGCCCGATCTTCCCCATCGGTGATGTCGGCGATATAGGCGCCAGCAACCGCACCTGTGGC
GCCGGTGATGCCGGCCACGATGCGTCCGGCGTAGAGGATCGAGATCGATCTCGATCCCGCGAAAT
Features (pLannotate 1.2.2; 22 found; start..end, strand, type, name):
      1..19      +  promoter       T7 promoter: promoter for bacteriophage T7 RNA polymerase
     20..44      +  protein_bind   lac operator: The lac repressor binds to the lac operator to inhibit transcription in E. coli. This inhibition can be relieved by adding lactose or isopropyl-β-D-thiogalactopyranoside (IPTG). lac repressor encoded by lacI
     59..81      +  RBS            RBS: efficient ribosome binding site from bacteriophage T7 gene 10 (Olins and Rangwala, 1989)
     89..1189    +  CDS            MBP: maltose binding protein from E. coli; malE (mutated); This version of the gene does not encode a signal sequence, so MBP will remain in the cytosol.
   1262..1281    +  CDS            TEV site (fragment): tobacco etch virus (TEV) protease recognition and cleavage site
   1289..1885    +  CDS            APOBEC3A: ABC3A_HUMAN - Experimental evidence at protein level: Swiss-Prot protein existence level 1. DNA deaminase (cytidine deaminase) with restriction activity against viruses, foreign DNA and mobility of retrotransposons. Exhibits antiviral activity against adeno-associated virus (AAV) and human T- cell leukemia virus type 1 (HTLV-1) and may inhibit the mobility of LTR and non-LTR retrotransposons. Selectively targets single-stranded DNA and can deaminate both methylcytosine and cytosine in foreign DNA. Can induce somatic hypermutation in the nuclear and mitochondrial DNA. May also play a role in th
   1892..1912    +  CDS            TEV site: tobacco etch virus (TEV) protease recognition and cleavage site
   1925..1948    +  CDS            9xHis (fragment): 9xHis affinity tag
   1964..2007    +  CDS            SET1 (fragment): solubility-enhancement tag derived from T7 phage gene 10B
   2015..2062    +  terminator     T7 terminator: transcription terminator for bacteriophage T7 RNA polymerase
   2099..2527    +  rep_origin     f1 ori (sequence partly withheld): f1 bacteriophage origin of replication; arrow indicates direction of (+) strand synthesis
   2580..2637    +  promoter       AmpR promoter (fragment): bla
   2646..3461    -  CDS            KanR: aminoglycoside phosphotransferase; aph(3')-Ia; confers resistance to kanamycin in bacteria or G418 (Geneticin®) in eukaryotes
   3583..4171    +  rep_origin     ori: high-copy-number ColE1/pMB1/pBR322/pUC origin of replication
   4357..4496    -  misc_feature   bom: basis of mobility region from pBR322
   4598..4789    -  CDS            rop: Rop protein, which maintains plasmids at low copy number; rop
   4806..5186    +  CDS            YPB1_ECOLX: Protein predicted: Swiss-Prot protein existence level 4. From Escherichia coli.
   5248..5312    -  CDS            TcR (fragment): tetracycline efflux protein; tet; confers resistance to tetracycline
   5327..5348    -  protein_bind   CAP binding site: CAP binding activates transcription in the presence of cAMP. E. coli catabolite activator protein
   5361..6443    -  CDS            lacI: lac repressor; lacI; The lac repressor binds to the lac operator to inhibit transcription in E. coli. This inhibition can be relieved by adding lactose or isopropyl-β-D-thiogalactopyranoside (IPTG).
   6444..6521    -  promoter       lacI promoter: lacI
   6529..6808    -  CDS            TcR (fragment): tetracycline efflux protein; tet; confers resistance to tetracycline
