[The description below was written by a language model from this plasmid's Addgene catalogue record and pLannotate feature annotations shown in this document.]
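Description:
pET41-MBP-t-A3A-t-His is a bacterial expression plasmid of about 6.8 kb, built on the pET41 backbone, for producing recombinant human APOBEC3A (A3A) in E. coli. It is maintained through a ColE1/pBR322-type origin accompanied by the bom and rop elements, which typically keep copy number moderate (the record lists copy number as unknown), and is selected with kanamycin via an aminoglycoside phosphotransferase gene. An f1 origin is also present. Short annotated fragments of a tetracycline resistance gene and an AmpR promoter appear to be backbone remnants rather than functional markers.

The expression cassette is the standard pET arrangement: a T7 promoter followed by a lac operator and the T7 gene 10 ribosome binding site, ending in a T7 terminator, with a plasmid-borne lacI gene supplying repressor. Transcription therefore depends on a host that provides T7 RNA polymerase and can be induced with IPTG. The open reading frame begins with a cytosolic form of maltose binding protein lacking its signal sequence, followed by a TEV protease site, the 597 bp A3A coding sequence codon-optimised for E. coli, a second TEV site, and a polyhistidine tag. MBP generally aids solubility and allows amylose affinity capture, the His tag allows metal-affinity purification, and the flanking TEV sites let both tags be removed. A short fragment annotated as a T7 gene 10-derived solubility tag lies downstream of the His tag and is probably residual vector sequence.

A3A is a cytidine deaminase acting on single-stranded DNA, deaminating both cytosine and methylcytosine. The associated publication concerns deaminase-based, base-resolution sequencing of 5-hydroxymethylcytosine, which suggests the plasmid serves as a source of purified enzyme for such work.
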