Addgene plasmid #109231: pET41-MBP-t-A3A-t-His
Purpose: Bacterial expression of A3A with N-terminal MBP an C-terminal His tag, both cleavable with TEV protease
Depositing lab: Rahul Kohli. Depositing organization: University of Pennsylvania. Publication: Nondestructive, base-resolution sequencing of 5-hydroxymethylcytosine using a DNA deaminase. Schutsky EK, DeNizio JE, Hu P, Liu MY, Nabel CS, Fabyanic EB, Hwang Y, Bushman FD, Wu H, Kohli RM. Nat Biotechnol. 2018 Oct 8. pii: nbt.4204. doi: 10.1038/nbt.4204. PubMed 30295673.
Backbone
  Vector backbone: pET41
  Total vector size (bp): 6837
  Vector type: Bacterial Expression
Growth in bacteria
  Bacterial resistance: Kanamycin, 50 μg/mL
  Growth temperature: 37°C
  Growth strain: DH5alpha
  Copy number: Unknown
Gene/Insert
  Gene/Insert name: human APOBEC3A (alt name: A3A)
  Species: H. sapiens (human); Optimized for E. coli expression
  Insert size (bp): 597
  Entrez Gene: APOBEC3A (a.k.a. A3A, ARP3, PHRBN, bK150C2.1)
  Tag / fusion protein: MBP (N terminal on insert); His (C terminal on insert)
Terms and licenses: Academic/Nonprofit Terms; Industry Terms: Not Available to Industry
How to cite: pET41-MBP-t-A3A-t-His was a gift from Rahul Kohli (Addgene plasmid # 109231 ; http://n2t.net/addgene:109231 ; RRID:Addgene_109231)
