>Addgene plasmid #109231 | pET41-MBP-t-A3A-t-His | addgene partial sequence | sequence record 243370 | MBP-F 5'-GATGAAGCCCTGAAAGACGCGCAG-3'
ACAACAACAATAACAATAACAACAACCTCGGGATCGAGGGAAGGATTTCAGAATTCGAAAACCTGTATTT
TCAGGGGTCGACAATGGAAGCCAGCCCAGCATCCGGGCCCAGACACTTGATGGATCCACACATATTCACT
TCCAACTTTAACAATGGCATTGGAAGGCATAAGACCTACCTGTGCTACGAAGTGGAGCGCCTGGACAATG
GCACCTCGGTCAAGATGGACCAGCACAGGGGCTTTCTACACAACCAGGCTAAGAATCTTCTCTGTGGCTT
TTACGGCCGCCATGCGGAGCTGCGCTTCTTGGACCTGGTTCCTTCTTTGCAGTTGGACCCGGCCCAGATC
TACAGGGTCACTTGGTTCATCTCCTGGAGCCCCTGCTTCTCCTGGGGCTGTGCCGGGGAAGTGCGTGCGT
TCCTTCAGGAGAACACACACGTGAGACTGCGTATCTTCGCTGCCCGCATCTATGATTACGACCCCCTATA
TAAGGAGGCACTGCAAATGCTGCGGGATGCTGGGGCCCAAGTCTCCATCATGACCTACGATGAATTTAAG
CACTGCTGGGACACCTTTGTGGACCACCAGGGATGTCCCTTCCAGCCCTGGGATGGACTAGATGAGCACA
GCCAAGCCCTGAGTGGGAGGCTGCGGGCCATTCTCCAGAATCAGGGAAACGGTACCGAAAACCTGTATTT
TCAGGGCTCGACAATGGATCACCACCACCACCACCACCACCACTAACCTAGGCTGCTAAACAAAGCCCGA
AAGGAAGCTGAGTTGGCTGCTGCCACCGCTGAGCAATAACTAGCATAACCCCTTGGGGCCTCTAAACGGG
TCTTGAGGGGTTTTTTGCTGAAAGGAGGAACTATATCCGGATTGGCGAATGGGACGCG
